>Addgene plasmid #112418 | pELK3.1.0-gDNA | depositor full sequence | sequence record 211809 | Full Sequence
TAGAGCTAGAAATAGCAAGTTAAAATAAGGCTAGTCCGTTATCAACTTGAAAAAGTGGCACCGAGTCGGT
GCTTTTTTGTTTTAGAGCTAGAAATAGCAAGTTAAAATAAGGCTAGTCCGTTTTTAGCGCGTGCGCCAAT
TCTGCAGACAAATGGCTCTAGAGGTACCCGTTACATAACTTACGGTAAATGGCCCGCCTGGCTGACCGCC
CAACGACCCCCGCCCATTGACGTCAATAGTAACGCCAATAGGGACTTTCCATTGACGTCAATGGGTGGAG
TATTTACGGTAAACTGCCCACTTGGCAGTACATCAAGTGTATCATATGCCAAGTACGCCCCCTATTGACG
TCAATGACGGTAAATGGCCCGCCTGGCATTGTGCCCAGTACATGACCTTATGGGACTTTCCTACTTGGCA
GTACATCTACGTATTAGTCATCGCTATTACCATGGTCGAGGTGAGCCCCACGTTCTGCTTCACTCTCCCC
ATCTCCCCCCCCTCCCCACCCCCAATTTTGTATTTATTTATTTTTTAATTATTTTGTGCAGCGATGGGGG
CGGGGGGGGGGGGGGGGCGCGCGCCAGGCGGGGCGGGGCGGGGCGAGGGGCGGGGCGGGGCGAGGCGGAG
AGGTGCGGCGGCAGCCAATCAGAGCGGCGCGCTCCGAAAGTTTCCTTTTATGGCGAGGCGGCGGCGGCGG
CGGCCCTATAAAAAGCGAAGCGCGCGGCGGGCGGGAGTCGCTGCGACGCTGCCTTCGCCCCGTGCCCCGC
TCCGCCGCCGCCTCGCGCCGCCCGCCCCGGCTCTGACTGACCGCGTTACTCCCACAGGTGAGCGGGCGGG
ACGGCCCTTCTCCTCCGGGCTGTAATTAGCTGAGCAAGAGGTAAGGGTTTAAGGGATGGTTGGTTGGTGG
GGTATTAATGTTTAATTACCTGGAGCACCTGCCTGAAATCACTTTTTTTCAGGTTGGACCGGTGCCACCA
TGGACTATAAGGACCACGACGGAGACTACAAGGATCATGATATTGATTACAAAGACGATGACGATAAGAT
GGCCCCAAAGAAGAAGCGGAAGGTCGGTATCCACGGAGTCCCAGCAGCCGACAAGAAGTACAGCATCGGC
CTGGACATCGGCACCAACTCTGTGGGCTGGGCCGTGATCACCGACGAGTACAAGGTGCCCAGCAAGAAAT
TCAAGGTGCTGGGCAACACCGACCGGCACAGCATCAAGAAGAACCTGATCGGAGCCCTGCTGTTCGACAG
CGGCGAAACAGCCGAGGCCACCCGGCTGAAGAGAACCGCCAGAAGAAGATACACCAGACGGAAGAACCGG
ATCTGCTATCTGCAAGAGATCTTCAGCAACGAGATGGCCAAGGTGGACGACAGCTTCTTCCACAGACTGG
AAGAGTCCTTCCTGGTGGAAGAGGATAAGAAGCACGAGCGGCACCCCATCTTCGGCAACATCGTGGACGA
GGTGGCCTACCACGAGAAGTACCCCACCATCTACCACCTGAGAAAGAAACTGGTGGACAGCACCGACAAG
GCCGACCTGCGGCTGATCTATCTGGCCCTGGCCCACATGATCAAGTTCCGGGGCCACTTCCTGATCGAGG
GCGACCTGAACCCCGACAACAGCGACGTGGACAAGCTGTTCATCCAGCTGGTGCAGACCTACAACCAGCT
GTTCGAGGAAAACCCCATCAACGCCAGCGGCGTGGACGCCAAGGCCATCCTGTCTGCCAGACTGAGCAAG
AGCAGACGGCTGGAAAATCTGATCGCCCAGCTGCCCGGCGAGAAGAAGAATGGCCTGTTCGGAAACCTGA
TTGCCCTGAGCCTGGGCCTGACCCCCAACTTCAAGAGCAACTTCGACCTGGCCGAGGATGCCAAACTGCA
GCTGAGCAAGGACACCTACGACGACGACCTGGACAACCTGCTGGCCCAGATCGGCGACCAGTACGCCGAC
CTGTTTCTGGCCGCCAAGAACCTGTCCGACGCCATCCTGCTGAGCGACATCCTGAGAGTGAACACCGAGA
TCACCAAGGCCCCCCTGAGCGCCTCTATGATCAAGAGATACGACGAGCACCACCAGGACCTGACCCTGCT
GAAAGCTCTCGTGCGGCAGCAGCTGCCTGAGAAGTACAAAGAGATTTTCTTCGACCAGAGCAAGAACGGC
TACGCCGGCTACATTGACGGCGGAGCCAGCCAGGAAGAGTTCTACAAGTTCATCAAGCCCATCCTGGAAA
AGATGGACGGCACCGAGGAACTGCTCGTGAAGCTGAACAGAGAGGACCTGCTGCGGAAGCAGCGGACCTT
CGACAACGGCAGCATCCCCCACCAGATCCACCTGGGAGAGCTGCACGCCATTCTGCGGCGGCAGGAAGAT
TTTTACCCATTCCTGAAGGACAACCGGGAAAAGATCGAGAAGATCCTGACCTTCCGCATCCCCTACTACG
TGGGCCCTCTGGCCAGGGGAAACAGCAGATTCGCCTGGATGACCAGAAAGAGCGAGGAAACCATCACCCC
CTGGAACTTCGAGGAAGTGGTGGACAAGGGCGCTTCCGCCCAGAGCTTCATCGAGCGGATGACCAACTTC
GATAAGAACCTGCCCAACGAGAAGGTGCTGCCCAAGCACAGCCTGCTGTACGAGTACTTCACCGTGTATA
ACGAGCTGACCAAAGTGAAATACGTGACCGAGGGAATGAGAAAGCCCGCCTTCCTGAGCGGCGAGCAGAA
AAAGGCCATCGTGGACCTGCTGTTCAAGACCAACCGGAAAGTGACCGTGAAGCAGCTGAAAGAGGACTAC
TTCAAGAAAATCGAGTGCTTCGACTCCGTGGAAATCTCCGGCGTGGAAGATCGGTTCAACGCCTCCCTGG
GCACATACCACGATCTGCTGAAAATTATCAAGGACAAGGACTTCCTGGACAATGAGGAAAACGAGGACAT
TCTGGAAGATATCGTGCTGACCCTGACACTGTTTGAGGACAGAGAGATGATCGAGGAACGGCTGAAAACC
TATGCCCACCTGTTCGACGACAAAGTGATGAAGCAGCTGAAGCGGCGGAGATACACCGGCTGGGGCAGGC
TGAGCCGGAAGCTGATCAACGGCATCCGGGACAAGCAGTCCGGCAAGACAATCCTGGATTTCCTGAAGTC
CGACGGCTTCGCCAACAGAAACTTCATGCAGCTGATCCACGACGACAGCCTGACCTTTAAAGAGGACATC
CAGAAAGCCCAGGTGTCCGGCCAGGGCGATAGCCTGCACGAGCACATTGCCAATCTGGCCGGCAGCCCCG
CCATTAAGAAGGGCATCCTGCAGACAGTGAAGGTGGTGGACGAGCTCGTGAAAGTGATGGGCCGGCACAA
GCCCGAGAACATCGTGATCGAAATGGCCAGAGAGAACCAGACCACCCAGAAGGGACAGAAGAACAGCCGC
GAGAGAATGAAGCGGATCGAAGAGGGCATCAAAGAGCTGGGCAGCCAGATCCTGAAAGAACACCCCGTGG
AAAACACCCAGCTGCAGAACGAGAAGCTGTACCTGTACTACCTGCAGAATGGGCGGGATATGTACGTGGA
CCAGGAACTGGACATCAACCGGCTGTCCGACTACGATGTGGACCATATCGTGCCTCAGAGCTTTCTGAAG
GACGACTCCATCGACAACAAGGTGCTGACCAGAAGCGACAAGAACCGGGGCAAGAGCGACAACGTGCCCT
CCGAAGAGGTCGTGAAGAAGATGAAGAACTACTGGCGGCAGCTGCTGAACGCCAAGCTGATTACCCAGAG
AAAGTTCGACAATCTGACCAAGGCCGAGAGAGGCGGCCTGAGCGAACTGGATAAGGCCGGCTTCATCAAG
AGACAGCTGGTGGAAACCCGGCAGATCACAAAGCACGTGGCACAGATCCTGGACTCCCGGATGAACACTA
AGTACGACGAGAATGACAAGCTGATCCGGGAAGTGAAAGTGATCACCCTGAAGTCCAAGCTGGTGTCCGA
TTTCCGGAAGGATTTCCAGTTTTACAAAGTGCGCGAGATCAACAACTACCACCACGCCCACGACGCCTAC
CTGAACGCCGTCGTGGGAACCGCCCTGATCAAAAAGTACCCTAAGCTGGAAAGCGAGTTCGTGTACGGCG
ACTACAAGGTGTACGACGTGCGGAAGATGATCGCCAAGAGCGAGCAGGAAATCGGCAAGGCTACCGCCAA
GTACTTCTTCTACAGCAACATCATGAACTTTTTCAAGACCGAGATTACCCTGGCCAACGGCGAGATCCGG
AAGCGGCCTCTGATCGAGACAAACGGCGAAACCGGGGAGATCGTGTGGGATAAGGGCCGGGATTTTGCCA
CCGTGCGGAAAGTGCTGAGCATGCCCCAAGTGAATATCGTGAAAAAGACCGAGGTGCAGACAGGCGGCTT
CAGCAAAGAGTCTATCCTGCCCAAGAGGAACAGCGATAAGCTGATCGCCAGAAAGAAGGACTGGGACCCT
AAGAAGTACGGCGGCTTCGACAGCCCCACCGTGGCCTATTCTGTGCTGGTGGTGGCCAAAGTGGAAAAGG
GCAAGTCCAAGAAACTGAAGAGTGTGAAAGAGCTGCTGGGGATCACCATCATGGAAAGAAGCAGCTTCGA
GAAGAATCCCATCGACTTTCTGGAAGCCAAGGGCTACAAAGAAGTGAAAAAGGACCTGATCATCAAGCTG
CCTAAGTACTCCCTGTTCGAGCTGGAAAACGGCCGGAAGAGAATGCTGGCCTCTGCCGGCGAACTGCAGA
AGGGAAACGAACTGGCCCTGCCCTCCAAATATGTGAACTTCCTGTACCTGGCCAGCCACTATGAGAAGCT
GAAGGGCTCCCCCGAGGATAATGAGCAGAAACAGCTGTTTGTGGAACAGCACAAGCACTACCTGGACGAG
ATCATCGAGCAGATCAGCGAGTTCTCCAAGAGAGTGATCCTGGCCGACGCTAATCTGGACAAAGTGCTGT
CCGCCTACAACAAGCACCGGGATAAGCCCATCAGAGAGCAGGCCGAGAATATCATCCACCTGTTTACCCT
GACCAATCTGGGAGCCCCTGCCGCCTTCAAGTACTTTGACACCACCATCGACCGGAAGAGGTACACCAGC
ACCAAAGAGGTGCTGGACGCCACCCTGATCCACCAGAGCATCACCGGCCTGTACGAGACACGGATCGACC
TGTCTCAGCTGGGAGGCGACAAAAGGCCGGCGGCCACGAAAAAGGCCGGCCAGGCAAAAAAGAAAAAGTA
AGAATTCCTAGAGCTCGCTGATCAGCCTCGACTGTGCCTTCTAGTTGCCAGCCATCTGTTGTTTGCCCCT
CCCCCGTGCCTTCCTTGACCCTGGAAGGTGCCACTCCCACTGTCCTTTCCTAATAAAATGAGGAAATTGC
ATCGCATTGTCTGAGTAGGTGTCATTCTATTCTGGGGGGTGGGGTGGGGCAGGACAGCAAGGGGGAGGAT
TGGGAAGAGAATAGCAGGCATGCTGGGGAGCGGCCGCAGGAACCCCTAGTGATGGAGTTGGCCACTCCCT
CTCTGCGCGCTCGCTCGCTCACTGAGGCCGGGCGACCAAAGGTCGCCCGACGCCCGGGCTTTGCCCGGGC
GGCCTCAGTGAGCGAGCGAGCGCGCAGCTGCCTGCAGGGGCGCCTGATGCGGTATTTTCTCCTTACGCAT
CTGTGCGGTATTTCACACCGCATA
[142 nt withheld, positions 5695-5836]
C
[141 nt withheld, positions 5838-5978]
CCTTTGACGTTGGAGTCCACGTTCTTT
[37 nt withheld, positions 6006-6042]
ACCCTATCTCGGGCTATTCTTTTGATTTATAAGGGATTTTGCCGATTTCGGCCTATTGGTTAAAAAATGA
GCTGATTTAACAAAAATTTAACGCGAATTTTAACAAAATATTAACGTTTACAATTTTATGGTGCACTCTC
AGTACAATCTGCTCTGATGCCGCATAGTTAAGCCAGCCCCGACACCCGCCAACACCCGCTGACGCGCCCT
GACGGGCTTGTCTGCTCCCGGCATCCGCTTACAGACAAGCTGTGACCGTCTCCGGGAGCTGCATGTGTCA
GAGGTTTTCACCGTCATCACCGAAACGCGCGAGACGAAAGGGCCTCGTGATACGCCTATTTTTATAGGTT
AATGTCATGATAATAATGGTTTCTTAGACGTCAGGTGGCACTTTTCGGGGAAATGTGCGCGGAACCCCTA
TTTGTTTATTTTTCTAAATACATTCAAATATGTATCCGCTCATGAGACAATAACCCTGATAAATGCTTCA
ATAATATTGAAAAAGGAAGAGTATGAGTATTCAACATTTCCGTGTCGCCCTTATTCCCTTTTTTGCGGCA
TTTTGCCTTCCTGTTTTTGCTCACCCAGAAACGCTGGTGAAAGTAAAAGATGCTGAAGATCAGTTGGGTG
CACGAGTGGGTTACATCGAACTGGATCTCAACAGCGGTAAGATCCTTGAGAGTTTTCGCCCCGAAGAACG
TTTTCCAATGATGAGCACTTTTAAAGTTCTGCTATGTGGCGCGGTATTATCCCGTATTGACGCCGGGCAA
GAGCAACTCGGTCGCCGCATACACTATTCTCAGAATGACTTGGTTGAGTACTCACCAGTCACAGAAAAGC
ATCTTACGGATGGCATGACAGTAAGAGAATTATGCAGTGCTGCCATAACCATGAGTGATAACACTGCGGC
CAACTTACTTCTGACAACGATCGGAGGACCGAAGGAGCTAACCGCTTTTTTGCACAACATGGGGGATCAT
GTAACTCGCCTTGATCGTTGGGAACCGGAGCTGAATGAAGCCATACCAAACGACGAGCGTGACACCACGA
TGCCTGTAGCAATGGCAACAACGTTGCGCAAACTATTAACTGGCGAACTACTTACTCTAGCTTCCCGGCA
ACAATTAATAGACTGGATGGAGGCGGATAAAGTTGCAGGACCACTTCTGCGCTCGGCCCTTCCGGCTGGC
TGGTTTATTGCTGATAAATCTGGAGCCGGTGAGCGTGGAAGCCGCGGTATCATTGCAGCACTGGGGCCAG
ATGGTAAGCCCTCCCGTATCGTAGTTATCTACACGACGGGGAGTCAGGCAACTATGGATGAACGAAATAG
ACAGATCGCTGAGATAGGTGCCTCACTGATTAAGCATTGGTAACTGTCAGACCAAGTTTACTCATATATA
CTTTAGATTGATTTAAAACTTCATTTTTAATTTAAAAGGATCTAGGTGAAGATCCTTTTTGATAATCTCA
TGACCAAAATCCCTTAACGTGAGTTTTCGTTCCACTGAGCGTCAGACCCCGTAGAAAAGATCAAAGGATC
TTCTTGAGATCCTTTTTTTCTGCGCGTAATCTGCTGCTTGCAAACAAAAAAACCACCGCTACCAGCGGTG
GTTTGTTTGCCGGATCAAGAGCTACCAACTCTTTTTCCGAAGGTAACTGGCTTCAGCAGAGCGCAGATAC
CAAATACTGTCCTTCTAGTGTAGCCGTAGTTAGGCCACCACTTCAAGAACTCTGTAGCACCGCCTACATA
CCTCGCTCTGCTAATCCTGTTACCAGTGGCTGCTGCCAGTGGCGATAAGTCGTGTCTTACCGGGTTGGAC
TCAAGACGATAGTTACCGGATAAGGCGCAGCGGTCGGGCTGAACGGGGGGTTCGTGCACACAGCCCAGCT
TGGAGCGAACGACCTACACCGAACTGAGATACCTACAGCGTGAGCTATGAGAAAGCGCCACGCTTCCCGA
AGGGAGAAAGGCGGACAGGTATCCGGTAAGCGGCAGGGTCGGAACAGGAGAGCGCACGAGGGAGCTTCCA
GGGGGAAACGCCTGGTATCTTTATAGTCCTGTCGGGTTTCGCCACCTCTGACTTGAGCGTCGATTTTTGT
GATGCTCGTCAGGGGGGCGGAGCCTATGGAAAAACGCCAGCAACGCGGCCTTTTTACGGTTCCTGGCCTT
TTGCTGGCCTTTTGCTCACATGTGAGGGCCTATTTCCCATGATTCCTTCATATTTGCATATACGATACAA
GGCTGTTAGAGAGATAATTGGAATTAATTTGACTGTAAACACAAAGATATTAGTACAAAATACGTGACGT
AGAAAGTAATAATTTCTTGGGTAGTTTGCAGTTTTAAAATTATGTTTTAAAATGGACTATCATATGCTTA
CCGTAACTTGAAAGTATTTCGATTTCTTGGCTTTATATATCTTGTGGAAAGGACGAAACACCTCAGAAAT
CCTGATGACGTCGTTT
Features (pLannotate 1.2.2; 18 found; start..end, strand, type, name):
     79..122     +  misc_RNA       gRNA scaffold (fragment): guide RNA scaffold for the Streptococcus pyogenes CRISPR/Cas9 system
    169..454     +  enhancer       CMV enhancer: human cytomegalovirus immediate early enhancer; contains an 18-bp deletion relative to the standard CMV enhancer
    456..733     +  promoter       chicken β-actin promoter: No description available
    734..962     +  intron         hybrid intron: hybrid between chicken β-actin (CBA) and minute virus of mice (MMV) introns (Gray et al., 2011)
   1100..2701    +  CDS            Cas9(N): N-terminal portion of Streptococcus pyogenes Cas9 (Zetsche et al., 2015)
   2702..5200    +  CDS            Cas9(C): C-terminal portion of Streptococcus pyogenes Cas9 (Zetsche et al., 2015)
   5201..5248    +  CDS            nucleoplasmin NLS: bipartite nuclear localization signal from nucleoplasmin
   5282..5393    +  polyA_signal   bGH poly(A) signal: bovine growth hormone polyadenylation signal
   5498..5638    +  repeat_region  AAV2 ITR: inverted terminal repeat of adeno-associated virus serotype 2 inverted
   5643..5694    -  misc_feature   bom (fragment): basis of mobility region from pBR322
   5713..6093    +  rep_origin     M13 ori (sequence partly withheld): M13 bacteriophage origin of replication; arrow indicates direction of (+) strand synthesis
   6169..6218    -  misc_feature   bom (fragment): basis of mobility region from pBR322
   6320..6355    -  CDS            rop (fragment): Rop protein, which maintains plasmids at low copy number; rop
   6450..6554    +  promoter       AmpR promoter: bla
   6555..7415    +  CDS            AmpR: β-lactamase; bla; confers resistance to ampicillin, carbenicillin, and related antibiotics
   7586..8174    +  rep_origin     ori: high-copy-number ColE1/pMB1/pBR322/pUC origin of replication
   8236..8476    +  promoter       U6 promoter: RNA polymerase III promoter for human U6 snRNA
   8505..72      +  misc_RNA       gRNA scaffold (across the origin): guide RNA scaffold for the Streptococcus pyogenes CRISPR/Cas9 system
