>Addgene plasmid #112418 | pELK3.1.0-gDNA | addgene full sequence | sequence record 230297 | Addgene NGS Result
TAGAGCTAGAAATAGCAAGTTAAAATAAGGCTAGTCCGTTATCAACTTGAAAAAGTGGCACCGAGTCGGT
GCTTTTTTGTTTTAGAGCTAGAAATAGCAAGTTAAAATAAGGCTAGTCCGTTTTTAGCGCGTGCGCCAAT
TCTGCAGACAAATGGCTCTAGAGGTACCCGTTACATAACTTACGGTAAATGGCCCGCCTGGCTGACCGCC
CAACGACCCCCGCCCATTGACGTCAATAGTAACGCCAATAGGGACTTTCCATTGACGTCAATGGGTGGAG
TATTTACGGTAAACTGCCCACTTGGCAGTACATCAAGTGTATCATATGCCAAGTACGCCCCCTATTGACG
TCAATGACGGTAAATGGCCCGCCTGGCATTGTGCCCAGTACATGACCTTATGGGACTTTCCTACTTGGCA
GTACATCTACGTATTAGTCATCGCTATTACCATGGTCGAGGTGAGCCCCACGTTCTGCTTCACTCTCCCC
ATCTCCCCCCCCTCCCCACCCCCAATTTTGTATTTATTTATTTTTTAATTATTTTGTGCAGCGATGGGGG
CGGGGGGGGGGGGGGCGAGGCGGAGAGGTGCGGCGGCAGCCAATCAGAGCGGCGCGCTCCGAAAGTTTCC
TTTTATGGCGAGGCGGCGGCGGCGGCGGCCCTATAAAAAGCGAAGCGCGCGGCGGGCGGGAGTCGCTGCG
CGCTGCCTTCGCCCCGTGCCCCGCTCCGCCGCCGCCTCGCGCCGCCCGCCCCGGCTCTGACTGACCGCGT
TACTCCCACAGGTGAGCGGGCGGGACGGCCCTTCTCCTCCGGGCTGTAATTAGCTGAGCAAGAGGTAAGG
GTTTAAGGGATGGTTGGTTGGTGGGGTATTAATGTTTAATTACCTGGAGCACCTGCCTGAAATCACTTTT
TTTCAGGTTGGACCGGTGCCACCATGGACTATAAGGACCACGACGGAGACTACAAGGATCATGATATTGA
TTACAAAGACGATGACGATAAGATGGCCCCAAAGAAGAAGCGGAAGGTCGGTATCCACGGAGTCCCAGCA
GCCGACAAGAAGTACAGCATCGGCCTGGACATCGGCACCAACTCTGTGGGCTGGGCCGTGATCACCGACG
AGTACAAGGTGCCCAGCAAGAAATTCAAGGTGCTGGGCAACACCGACCGGCACAGCATCAAGAAGAACCT
GATCGGAGCCCTGCTGTTCGACAGCGGCGAAACAGCCGAGGCCACCCGGCTGAAGAGAACCGCCAGAAGA
AGATACACCAGACGGAAGAACCGGATCTGCTATCTGCAAGAGATCTTCAGCAACGAGATGGCCAAGGTGG
ACGACAGCTTCTTCCACAGACTGGAAGAGTCCTTCCTGGTGGAAGAGGATAAGAAGCACGAGCGGCACCC
CATCTTCGGCAACATCGTGGACGAGGTGGCCTACCACGAGAAGTACCCCACCATCTACCACCTGAGAAAG
AAACTGGTGGACAGCACCGACAAGGCCGACCTGCGGCTGATCTATCTGGCCCTGGCCCACATGATCAAGT
TCCGGGGCCACTTCCTGATCGAGGGCGACCTGAACCCCGACAACAGCGACGTGGACAAGCTGTTCATCCA
GCTGGTGCAGACCTACAACCAGCTGTTCGAGGAAAACCCCATCAACGCCAGCGGCGTGGACGCCAAGGCC
ATCCTGTCTGCCAGACTGAGCAAGAGCAGACGGCTGGAAAATCTGATCGCCCAGCTGCCCGGCGAGAAGA
AGAATGGCCTGTTCGGAAACCTGATTGCCCTGAGCCTGGGCCTGACCCCCAACTTCAAGAGCAACTTCGA
CCTGGCCGAGGATGCCAAACTGCAGCTGAGCAAGGACACCTACGACGACGACCTGGACAACCTGCTGGCC
CAGATCGGCGACCAGTACGCCGACCTGTTTCTGGCCGCCAAGAACCTGTCCGACGCCATCCTGCTGAGCG
ACATCCTGAGAGTGAACACCGAGATCACCAAGGCCCCCCTGAGCGCCTCTATGATCAAGAGATACGACGA
GCACCACCAGGACCTGACCCTGCTGAAAGCTCTCGTGCGGCAGCAGCTGCCTGAGAAGTACAAAGAGATT
TTCTTCGACCAGAGCAAGAACGGCTACGCCGGCTACATTGACGGCGGAGCCAGCCAGGAAGAGTTCTACA
AGTTCATCAAGCCCATCCTGGAAAAGATGGACGGCACCGAGGAACTGCTCGTGAAGCTGAACAGAGAGGA
CCTGCTGCGGAAGCAGCGGACCTTCGACAACGGCAGCATCCCCCACCAGATCCACCTGGGAGAGCTGCAC
GCCATTCTGCGGCGGCAGGAAGATTTTTACCCATTCCTGAAGGACAACCGGGAAAAGATCGAGAAGATCC
TGACCTTCCGCATCCCCTACTACGTGGGCCCTCTGGCCAGGGGAAACAGCAGATTCGCCTGGATGACCAG
AAAGAGCGAGGAAACCATCACCCCCTGGAACTTCGAGGAAGTGGTGGACAAGGGCGCTTCCGCCCAGAGC
TTCATCGAGCGGATGACCAACTTCGATAAGAACCTGCCCAACGAGAAGGTGCTGCCCAAGCACAGCCTGC
TGTACGAGTACTTCACCGTGTATAACGAGCTGACCAAAGTGAAATACGTGACCGAGGGAATGAGAAAGCC
CGCCTTCCTGAGCGGCGAGCAGAAAAAGGCCATCGTGGACCTGCTGTTCAAGACCAACCGGAAAGTGACC
GTGAAGCAGCTGAAAGAGGACTACTTCAAGAAAATCGAGTGCTTCGACTCCGTGGAAATCTCCGGCGTGG
AAGATCGGTTCAACGCCTCCCTGGGCACATACCACGATCTGCTGAAAATTATCAAGGACAAGGACTTCCT
GGACAATGAGGAAAACGAGGACATTCTGGAAGATATCGTGCTGACCCTGACACTGTTTGAGGACAGAGAG
ATGATCGAGGAACGGCTGAAAACCTATGCCCACCTGTTCGACGACAAAGTGATGAAGCAGCTGAAGCGGC
GGAGATACACCGGCTGGGGCAGGCTGAGCCGGAAGCTGATCAACGGCATCCGGGACAAGCAGTCCGGCAA
GACAATCCTGGATTTCCTGAAGTCCGACGGCTTCGCCAACAGAAACTTCATGCAGCTGATCCACGACGAC
AGCCTGACCTTTAAAGAGGACATCCAGAAAGCCCAGGTGTCCGGCCAGGGCGATAGCCTGCACGAGCACA
TTGCCAATCTGGCCGGCAGCCCCGCCATTAAGAAGGGCATCCTGCAGACAGTGAAGGTGGTGGACGAGCT
CGTGAAAGTGATGGGCCGGCACAAGCCCGAGAACATCGTGATCGAAATGGCCAGAGAGAACCAGACCACC
CAGAAGGGACAGAAGAACAGCCGCGAGAGAATGAAGCGGATCGAAGAGGGCATCAAAGAGCTGGGCAGCC
AGATCCTGAAAGAACACCCCGTGGAAAACACCCAGCTGCAGAACGAGAAGCTGTACCTGTACTACCTGCA
GAATGGGCGGGATATGTACGTGGACCAGGAACTGGACATCAACCGGCTGTCCGACTACGATGTGGACCAT
ATCGTGCCTCAGAGCTTTCTGAAGGACGACTCCATCGACAACAAGGTGCTGACCAGAAGCGACAAGAACC
GGGGCAAGAGCGACAACGTGCCCTCCGAAGAGGTCGTGAAGAAGATGAAGAACTACTGGCGGCAGCTGCT
GAACGCCAAGCTGATTACCCAGAGAAAGTTCGACAATCTGACCAAGGCCGAGAGAGGCGGCCTGAGCGAA
CTGGATAAGGCCGGCTTCATCAAGAGACAGCTGGTGGAAACCCGGCAGATCACAAAGCACGTGGCACAGA
TCCTGGACTCCCGGATGAACACTAAGTACGACGAGAATGACAAGCTGATCCGGGAAGTGAAAGTGATCAC
CCTGAAGTCCAAGCTGGTGTCCGATTTCCGGAAGGATTTCCAGTTTTACAAAGTGCGCGAGATCAACAAC
TACCACCACGCCCACGACGCCTACCTGAACGCCGTCGTGGGAACCGCCCTGATCAAAAAGTACCCTAAGC
TGGAAAGCGAGTTCGTGTACGGCGACTACAAGGTGTACGACGTGCGGAAGATGATCGCCAAGAGCGAGCA
GGAAATCGGCAAGGCTACCGCCAAGTACTTCTTCTACAGCAACATCATGAACTTTTTCAAGACCGAGATT
ACCCTGGCCAACGGCGAGATCCGGAAGCGGCCTCTGATCGAGACAAACGGCGAAACCGGGGAGATCGTGT
GGGATAAGGGCCGGGATTTTGCCACCGTGCGGAAAGTGCTGAGCATGCCCCAAGTGAATATCGTGAAAAA
GACCGAGGTGCAGACAGGCGGCTTCAGCAAAGAGTCTATCCTGCCCAAGAGGAACAGCGATAAGCTGATC
GCCAGAAAGAAGGACTGGGACCCTAAGAAGTACGGCGGCTTCGACAGCCCCACCGTGGCCTATTCTGTGC
TGGTGGTGGCCAAAGTGGAAAAGGGCAAGTCCAAGAAACTGAAGAGTGTGAAAGAGCTGCTGGGGATCAC
CATCATGGAAAGAAGCAGCTTCGAGAAGAATCCCATCGACTTTCTGGAAGCCAAGGGCTACAAAGAAGTG
AAAAAGGACCTGATCATCAAGCTGCCTAAGTACTCCCTGTTCGAGCTGGAAAACGGCCGGAAGAGAATGC
TGGCCTCTGCCGGCGAACTGCAGAAGGGAAACGAACTGGCCCTGCCCTCCAAATATGTGAACTTCCTGTA
CCTGGCCAGCCACTATGAGAAGCTGAAGGGCTCCCCCGAGGATAATGAGCAGAAACAGCTGTTTGTGGAA
CAGCACAAGCACTACCTGGACGAGATCATCGAGCAGATCAGCGAGTTCTCCAAGAGAGTGATCCTGGCCG
ACGCTAATCTGGACAAAGTGCTGTCCGCCTACAACAAGCACCGGGATAAGCCCATCAGAGAGCAGGCCGA
GAATATCATCCACCTGTTTACCCTGACCAATCTGGGAGCCCCTGCCGCCTTCAAGTACTTTGACACCACC
ATCGACCGGAAGAGGTACACCAGCACCAAAGAGGTGCTGGACGCCACCCTGATCCACCAGAGCATCACCG
GCCTGTACGAGACACGGATCGACCTGTCTCAGCTGGGAGGCGACAAAAGGCCGGCGGCCACGAAAAAGGC
CGGCCAGGCAAAAAAGAAAAAGTAAGAATTCCTAGAGCTCGCTGATCAGCCTCGACTGTGCCTTCTAGTT
GCCAGCCATCTGTTGTTTGCCCCTCCCCCGTGCCTTCCTTGACCCTGGAAGGTGCCACTCCCACTGTCCT
TTCCTAATAAAATGAGGAAATTGCATCGCATTGTCTGAGTAGGTGTCATTCTATTCTGGGGGGTGGGGTG
GGGCAGGACAGCAAGGGGGAGGATTGGGAAGAGAATAGCAGGCATGCTGGGGAGCGGCCGCAGGAACCCC
TAGTGATGGAGTTGGCCACTCCCTCTCTGCGCGCTCGCTCGCTCACTGAGGCCGGGCGACCAAAGGTCGC
CCGACGCCCGGGCTTTGCCCGGGCGGCCTCAGTGAGCGAGCGAGCGCGCAGCTGCCTGCAGGGGCGCCTG
ATGCGGTATTTTCTCCTTACGCATCTGTGCGGTATTTCACACCGCATA
[95 nt withheld, positions 5649-5743]
T
[46 nt withheld, positions 5745-5790]
C
[141 nt withheld, positions 5792-5932]
CCTTTGACGTTGGAGTCCACGTTCTTT
[37 nt withheld, positions 5960-5996]
ACTCTATCTCGGGCTATTCTTTTGATTTATAAGGGATTTTGCCGATTTCGGTCTATTGGTTAAAAAATGA
GCTGATTTAACAAAAATTTAACGCGAATTTTAACAAAATATTAACGTTTACAATTTTATGGTGCACTCTC
AGTACAATCTGCTCTGATGCCGCATAGTTAAGCCAGCCCCGACACCCGCCAACACCCGCTGACGCGCCCT
GACGGGCTTGTCTGCTCCCGGCATCCGCTTACAGACAAGCTGTGACCGTCTCCGGGAGCTGCATGTGTCA
GAGGTTTTCACCGTCATCACCGAAACGCGCGAGACGAAAGGGCCTCGTGATACGCCTATTTTTATAGGTT
AATGTCATGATAATAATGGTTTCTTAGACGTCAGGTGGCACTTTTCGGGGAAATGTGCGCGGAACCCCTA
TTTGTTTATTTTTCTAAATACATTCAAATATGTATCCGCTCATGAGACAATAACCCTGATAAATGCTTCA
ATAATATTGAAAAAGGAAGAGTATGAGTATTCAACATTTCCGTGTCGCCCTTATTCCCTTTTTTGCGGCA
TTTTGCCTTCCTGTTTTTGCTCACCCAGAAACGCTGGTGAAAGTAAAAGATGCTGAAGATCAGTTGGGTG
CACGAGTGGGTTACATCGAACTGGATCTCAACAGCGGTAAGATCCTTGAGAGTTTTCGCCCCGAAGAACG
TTTTCCAATGATGAGCACTTTTAAAGTTCTGCTATGTGGCGCGGTATTATCCCGTATTGACGCCGGGCAA
GAGCAACTCGGTCGCCGCATACACTATTCTCAGAATGACTTGGTTGAGTACTCACCAGTCACAGAAAAGC
ATCTTACGGATGGCATGACAGTAAGAGAATTATGCAGTGCTGCCATAACCATGAGTGATAACACTGCGGC
CAACTTACTTCTGACAACGATCGGAGGACCGAAGGAGCTAACCGCTTTTTTGCACAACATGGGGGATCAT
GTAACTCGCCTTGATCGTTGGGAACCGGAGCTGAATGAAGCCATACCAAACGACGAGCGTGACACCACGA
TGCCTGTAGCAATGGCAACAACGTTGCGCAAACTATTAACTGGCGAACTACTTACTCTAGCTTCCCGGCA
ACAATTAATAGACTGGATGGAGGCGGATAAAGTTGCAGGACCACTTCTGCGCTCGGCCCTTCCGGCTGGC
TGGTTTATTGCTGATAAATCTGGAGCCGGTGAGCGTGGAAGCCGCGGTATCATTGCAGCACTGGGGCCAG
ATGGTAAGCCCTCCCGTATCGTAGTTATCTACACGACGGGGAGTCAGGCAACTATGGATGAACGAAATAG
ACAGATCGCTGAGATAGGTGCCTCACTGATTAAGCATTGGTAACTGTCAGACCAAGTTTACTCATATATA
CTTTAGATTGATTTAAAACTTCATTTTTAATTTAAAAGGATCTAGGTGAAGATCCTTTTTGATAATCTCA
TGACCAAAATCCCTTAACGTGAGTTTTCGTTCCACTGAGCGTCAGACCCCGTAGAAAAGATCAAAGGATC
TTCTTGAGATCCTTTTTTTCTGCGCGTAATCTGCTGCTTGCAAACAAAAAAACCACCGCTACCAGCGGTG
GTTTGTTTGCCGGATCAAGAGCTACCAACTCTTTTTCCGAAGGTAACTGGCTTCAGCAGAGCGCAGATAC
CAAATACTGTTCTTCTAGTGTAGCCGTAGTTAGGCCACCACTTCAAGAACTCTGTAGCACCGCCTACATA
CCTCGCTCTGCTAATCCTGTTACCAGTGGCTGCTGCCAGTGGCGATAAGTCGTGTCTTACCGGGTTGGAC
TCAAGACGATAGTTACCGGATAAGGCGCAGCGGTCGGGCTGAACGGGGGGTTCGTGCACACAGCCCAGCT
TGGAGCGAACGACCTACACCGAACTGAGATACCTACAGCGTGAGCTATGAGAAAGCGCCACGCTTCCCGA
AGGGAGAAAGGCGGACAGGTATCCGGTAAGCGGCAGGGTCGGAACAGGAGAGCGCACGAGGGAGCTTCCA
GGGGGAAACGCCTGGTATCTTTATAGTCCTGTCGGGTTTCGCCACCTCTGACTTGAGCGTCGATTTTTGT
GATGCTCGTCAGGGGGGCGGAGCCTATGGAAAAACGCCAGCAACGCGGCCTTTTTACGGTTCCTGGCCTT
TTGCTGGCCTTTTGCTCACATGTGAGGGCCTATTTCCCATGATTCCTTCATATTTGCATATACGATACAA
GGCTGTTAGAGAGATAATTGGAATTAATTTGACTGTAAACACAAAGATATTAGTACAAAATACGTGACGT
AGAAAGTAATAATTTCTTGGGTAGTTTGCAGTTTTAAAATTATGTTTTAAAATGGACTATCATATGCTTA
CCGTAACTTGAAAGTATTTCGATTTCTTGGCTTTATATATCTTGTGGAAAGGACGAAACACCGTCAGAAA
TCCTGATGACGTCGTTT
Features (pLannotate 1.2.2; 19 found; start..end, strand, type, name):
     79..122     +  misc_RNA       gRNA scaffold (fragment): guide RNA scaffold for the Streptococcus pyogenes CRISPR/Cas9 system
    169..454     +  enhancer       CMV enhancer: human cytomegalovirus immediate early enhancer; contains an 18-bp deletion relative to the standard CMV enhancer
    456..575     +  promoter       chicken β-actin promoter (fragment): contains a 21-bp deletion relative to the standard chicken β-actin promoter
    562..688     +  promoter       chicken β-actin promoter (fragment): No description available
    689..916     +  intron         hybrid intron: hybrid between chicken β-actin (CBA) and minute virus of mice (MMV) introns (Gray et al., 2011)
   1054..2655    +  CDS            Cas9(N): N-terminal portion of Streptococcus pyogenes Cas9 (Zetsche et al., 2015)
   2656..5154    +  CDS            Cas9(C): C-terminal portion of Streptococcus pyogenes Cas9 (Zetsche et al., 2015)
   5155..5202    +  CDS            nucleoplasmin NLS: bipartite nuclear localization signal from nucleoplasmin
   5236..5347    +  polyA_signal   bGH poly(A) signal: bovine growth hormone polyadenylation signal
   5452..5592    +  repeat_region  AAV2 ITR: inverted terminal repeat of adeno-associated virus serotype 2 inverted
   5597..5648    -  misc_feature   bom (fragment): basis of mobility region from pBR322
   5667..6122    +  rep_origin     f1 ori (sequence partly withheld): f1 bacteriophage origin of replication; arrow indicates direction of (+) strand synthesis
   6123..6172    -  misc_feature   bom (fragment): basis of mobility region from pBR322
   6274..6309    -  CDS            rop (fragment): Rop protein, which maintains plasmids at low copy number; rop
   6404..6508    +  promoter       AmpR promoter: bla
   6509..7369    +  CDS            AmpR: β-lactamase; bla; confers resistance to ampicillin, carbenicillin, and related antibiotics
   7540..8128    +  rep_origin     ori: high-copy-number ColE1/pMB1/pBR322/pUC origin of replication
   8190..8430    +  promoter       U6 promoter: RNA polymerase III promoter for human U6 snRNA
   8460..72      +  misc_RNA       gRNA scaffold (across the origin): guide RNA scaffold for the Streptococcus pyogenes CRISPR/Cas9 system
