[The description below was written by a language model from this plasmid's Addgene catalogue record and pLannotate feature annotations shown in this document.]
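Description:
pELK3.1.0-gDNA is a mammalian CRISPR expression plasmid built on the pX330 backbone, which delivers both Streptococcus pyogenes Cas9 and a single guide RNA from one vector. It is propagated in E. coli as a high-copy plasmid through a ColE1/pUC-type origin and selected with ampicillin via the β-lactamase gene. An f1/M13 phage origin and small remnants of pBR322 bom and rop sequence are also annotated in the backbone.

The guide cassette consists of the human U6 RNA polymerase III promoter followed by a 20-nucleotide spacer targeting the human transcription factor gene ELK3 (also known as NET, ERP or SAP-2) and the SpCas9 gRNA scaffold. The spacer was inserted between the BbsI sites, which were destroyed by cloning, and the PAM is not present in the plasmid. Cas9 is driven by a hybrid CBh-type promoter, made up of the CMV enhancer, the chicken β-actin promoter and a hybrid CBA/MVM intron. Its coding sequence carries a C-terminal nucleoplasmin nuclear localization signal and ends in a bGH polyadenylation signal. The annotation splits Cas9 into N- and C-terminal portions, but these are contiguous and represent one full-length open reading frame. Only one AAV2 ITR is annotated, downstream of the poly(A) signal, so the table shows no ITR-flanked cassette for AAV packaging.

Two sequence records are provided, a depositor sequence of 8,508 nt and a repository sequencing result of 8,463 nt. Their feature layouts are essentially the same. The shorter record shows the chicken β-actin promoter as fragments with a small deletion, which accounts for part of the length difference. The depositor notes that the plasmid is meant to be used together with a companion pELK3-donor plasmid, which suggests Cas9 cleavage at the ELK3 locus combined with donor-templated editing. The record does not state what modification the donor introduces.
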