Addgene plasmid #112418: pELK3.1.0-gDNA
Purpose: CRISPR plasmid for expression of Cas9 and gRNA targeting human transcription factor ELK3
Depositing lab: Kevin White. Depositing organization: University of Chicago.
Backbone
  Vector backbone: pX330
  Backbone manufacturer: Zhang lab (Addgene plasmid ID: 42230)
  Vector type: Mammalian Expression, CRISPR
Growth in bacteria
  Bacterial resistance: Ampicillin, 100 μg/mL
  Growth temperature: 37°C
  Growth strain: DH5alpha
  Copy number: High Copy
Gene/Insert
  Gene/Insert name: ELK3
  gRNA/shRNA sequence: TCAGAAATCCTGATGACGTC TGG
  Species: H. sapiens (human)
  Entrez Gene: ELK3 (a.k.a. ERP, NET, SAP-2, SAP2)
  Cloning method: Restriction Enzyme; 5′ cloning site BbsI (destroyed during cloning); 3′ cloning site BbsI (destroyed during cloning)
  Sequencing primers: 5′ hU6-F (5'-GAGGGCCTATTTCCCATGATT-3')
Terms and licenses: Academic/Nonprofit Terms; Industry Terms: Not Available to Industry
Depositor comments: gRNA sequence listed includes 20 nucleotide target sequence, followed by the uncloned PAM sequence. The PAM sequence is not present in the plasmid. Use with plasmid pELK3-donor.
How to cite: pELK3.1.0-gDNA was a gift from Kevin White (Addgene plasmid # 112418 ; http://n2t.net/addgene:112418 ; RRID:Addgene_112418)
